Addgene plasmid #240599: pT7-7 asyn K80A
Purpose: Overexpress mutant alpha-Synuclein protein
Depositing lab: Jennifer Lee. Depositing organization: National Heart, Lung, and Blood Institute (NHLBI). Publication: Defining essential charged residues in fibril formation of a lysosomal derived N-terminal alpha-synuclein truncation. McGlinchey RP, Ramos S, Dimitriadis EK, Wilson CB, Lee JC. Nat Commun. 2025 Apr 23;16(1):3825. doi: 10.1038/s41467-025-58899-9. PubMed 40268916.
Backbone
  Vector backbone: pT7-7
  Vector type: Bacterial Expression
Growth in bacteria
  Bacterial resistance: Ampicillin, 100 μg/mL
  Growth temperature: 37°C
  Growth strain: DH5alpha
  Copy number: Low Copy
Gene/Insert
  Gene/Insert name: aSyn
  Species: H. sapiens (human)
  Mutation: K80A
  Entrez Gene: SNCA (a.k.a. NACP, PARK1, PARK4, PD1)
  Promoter: T7
  Cloning method: Other
  Sequencing primers: 5′ T7 fwd
Terms and licenses: Academic/Nonprofit Terms; Industry Terms: Not Available to Industry
How to cite: pT7-7 asyn K80A was a gift from Jennifer Lee (Addgene plasmid # 240599 ; http://n2t.net/addgene:240599 ; RRID:Addgene_240599)
