[The description below was written by a language model from this plasmid's Addgene catalogue record and pLannotate feature annotations shown in this document.]
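Description:
pT7-7 asyn K80A is a small bacterial expression plasmid (about 2.9 kb by the full sequencing record) built on the pT7-7 backbone for overproducing a point mutant of human alpha-synuclein (SNCA) in E. coli. It replicates from a ColE1/pMB1-type origin and is selected with ampicillin through the β-lactamase gene and its native bla promoter. Remnants of its pBR322 ancestry are visible in the annotation: fragments of the bom mobility region, a short fragment of rop, and a piece of the tet promoter. None of these appears to be intact. The catalogue lists the plasmid as low copy, whereas the feature annotation labels the origin generically as a high-copy ColE1/pUC family origin and shows only a truncated rop. The record does not resolve this difference.

The payload is a simple T7 expression cassette. A bacteriophage T7 promoter is followed by the efficient ribosome binding site from T7 gene 10 and then the alpha-synuclein coding sequence, annotated at 420 nt, which matches the full-length 140-residue protein. No affinity tags, fusion partners or a T7 terminator are annotated, so the protein appears to be produced untagged. The insert carries the K80A substitution, which replaces a lysine with alanine and so removes a positive charge. Because transcription depends on T7 RNA polymerase, expression requires a host strain that supplies that enzyme; the DH5alpha strain listed is for propagation only.

The stated purpose is overexpression of mutant alpha-synuclein. The associated publication concerns charged residues essential for fibril formation, so the plasmid is most likely used to make recombinant protein for in vitro aggregation and fibril structure studies.
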