Features (pLannotate 1.2.2; 11 found; start..end, strand, type, name):
     42..902     -  CDS            AmpR: β-lactamase; bla; confers resistance to ampicillin, carbenicillin, and related antibiotics
    903..1007    -  promoter       AmpR promoter: bla
   1222..1810    +  rep_origin     ori: high-copy-number ColE1/pMB1/pBR322/pUC origin of replication
   1996..2047    -  misc_feature   bom (fragment): basis of mobility region from pBR322
   2072..2105    -  misc_feature   bom (fragment): basis of mobility region from pBR322
   2105..2130    -  misc_feature   bom (fragment): basis of mobility region from pBR322
   2232..2269    -  CDS            rop (fragment): Rop protein, which maintains plasmids at low copy number; rop
   2303..2321    +  promoter       T7 promoter: promoter for bacteriophage T7 RNA polymerase
   2353..2375    +  RBS            RBS: efficient ribosome binding site from bacteriophage T7 gene 10 (Olins and Rangwala, 1989)
   2383..2802    +  CDS            SNCA: SYUA_HUMAN - Also known as NACP, PARK1. Experimental evidence at protein level: Swiss-Prot protein existence level 1. Neuronal protein that plays several roles in synaptic activity such as regulation of synaptic vesicle trafficking and subsequent neurotransmitter release. Participates as a monomer in synaptic vesicle exocytosis by enhancing vesicle priming, fusion and dilation of exocytotic fusion pores (PubMed:28288128, PubMed:30404828). Mechanistically, acts by increasing local Ca(2+) release from microdomains which is essential for the enhancement of ATP-induced exocytosis (PubMed:30404828)
   2857..2881    -  promoter       tet promoter (fragment): E. coli promoter for tetracycline efflux protein gene
>Addgene plasmid #240599 | pT7-7 asyn K80A | addgene full sequence | sequence record 481730 | Addgene NGS Result
AAATCAATCTAAAGTATATATGAGTAAACTTGGTCTGACAGTTACCAATGCTTAATCAGTGAGGCACCTA
TCTCAGCGATCTGTCTATTTCGTTCATCCATAGTTGCCTGACTCCCCGTCGTGTAGATAACTACGATACG
GGAGGGCTTACCATCTGGCCCCAGTGCTGCAATGATACCGCGAGACCCACGCTCACCGGCTCCAGATTTA
TCAGCAATAAACCAGCCAGCCGGAAGGGCCGAGCGCAGAAGTGGTCCTGCAACTTTATCCGCCTCCATCC
AGTCTATTAATTGTTGCCGGGAAGCTAGAGTAAGTAGTTCGCCAGTTAATAGTTTGCGCAACGTTGTTGC
CATTGCTACAGGCATCGTGGTGTCACGCTCGTCGTTTGGTATGGCTTCATTCAGCTCCGGTTCCCAACGA
TCAAGGCGAGTTACATGATCCCCCATGTTGTGCAAAAAAGCGGTTAGCTCCTTCGGTCCTCCGATCGTTG
TCAGAAGTAAGTTGGCCGCAGTGTTATCACTCATGGTTATGGCAGCACTGCATAATTCTCTTACTGTCAT
GCCATCCGTAAGATGCTTTTCTGTGACTGGTGAGTACTCAACCAAGTCATTCTGAGAATAGTGTATGCGG
CGACCGAGTTGCTCTTGCCCGGCGTCAACACGGGATAATACCGCGCCACATAGCAGAACTTTAAAAGTGC
TCATCATTGGAAAACGTTCTTCGGGGCGAAAACTCTCAAGGATCTTACCGCTGTTGAGATCCAGTTCGAT
GTAACCCACTCGTGCACCCAACTGATCTTCAGCATCTTTTACTTTCACCAGCGTTTCTGGGTGAGCAAAA
ACAGGAAGGCAAAATGCCGCAAAAAAGGGAATAAGGGCGACACGGAAATGTTGAATACTCATACTCTTCC
TTTTTCAATATTATTGAAGCATTTATCAGGGTTATTGTCTCATGAGCGGATACATATTTGAATGTATTTA
GAAAAATAAACAAATAGGGGTTCCGCGCACATTTCCCCGAAAAGTGCCACCTGACGTCTAAGAAACCATT
ATTATCATGACATTAACCTATAAAAATAGGCGTATCACGAGGCCCTTTCGTCTTCAAGAATAAAAGGATC
TAGGTGAAGATCCTTTTTGATAATCTCATGACCAAAATCCCTTAACGTGAGTTTTCGTTCCACTGAGCGT
CAGACCCCGTAGAAAAGATCAAAGGATCTTCTTGAGATCCTTTTTTTCTGCGCGTAATCTGCTGCTTGCA
AACAAAAAAACCACCGCTACCAGCGGTGGTTTGTTTGCCGGATCAAGAGCTACCAACTCTTTTTCCGAAG
GTAACTGGCTTCAGCAGAGCGCAGATACCAAATACTGTCCTTCTAGTGTAGCCGTAGTTAGGCCACCACT
TCAAGAACTCTGTAGCACCGCCTACATACCTCGCTCTGCTAATCCTGTTACCAGTGGCTGCTGCCAGTGG
CGATAAGTCGTGTCTTACCGGGTTGGACTCAAGACGATAGTTACCGGATAAGGCGCAGCGGTCGGGCTGA
ACGGGGGGTTCGTGCACACAGCCCAGCTTGGAGCGAACGACCTACACCGAACTGAGATACCTACAGCGTG
AGCTATGAGAAAGCGCCACGCTTCCCGAAGGGAGAAAGGCGGACAGGTATCCGGTAAGCGGCAGGGTCGG
AACAGGAGAGCGCACGAGGGAGCTTCCAGGGGGAAACGCCTGGTATCTTTATAGTCCTGTCGGGTTTCGC
CACCTCTGACTTGAGCGTCGATTTTTGTGATGCTCGTCAGGGGGGCGGAGCCTATGGAAAAACGCCAGCA
ACGCGGCCTTTTTACGGTTCCTGGCCTTTTGCTGGCCTTTTGCTCACATGTTCTTTCCTGCGTTATCCCC
TGATTCTGTGGATAACCGTATTACCGCCTTTGAGTGAGCTGATACCGCTCGCCGCAGCCGAACGACCGAG
CGCAGCGAGTCAGTGAGCGAGGAAGCGGAAGAGCGCCTGATGCGGTATTTTCTCCTTACGCATCTGTGCG
GTATTTCACACCGCATAGGAAGATCTTCCGGAAGATCTTCCTATGGTGCACTCTCAGTACAATCTGCTCT
GATGCGCTACGTGACTGGGTCATGGCTGCGCCCCGACACCCGCCAACACCCGCTGACGCGCCCTGACGGG
CTTGTCTGCTCCCGGCATCCGCTTACAGACAAGCTGTGACCGTCTCCGGGAGCTGCATGTGTCAGAGGTT
TTCACCGTCATCACCGAAACGCGCGAGGCCCAGCGATTCGAACTTCTGATAGACTTCGAAATTAATACGA
CTCACTATAGGGAGACCACAACGGTTTCCCTCTAGAAATAATTTTGTTTAACTTTAAGAAGGAGATATAC
ATATGGATGTATTCATGAAAGGACTTTCAAAGGCCAAGGAGGGAGTTGTGGCTGCTGCTGAGAAAACCAA
ACAGGGTGTGGCAGAAGCAGCAGGAAAGACAAAAGAGGGTGTTCTCTATGTAGGCTCCAAAACCAAGGAG
GGAGTGGTGCATGGTGTGGCAACAGTGGCTGAGAAGACCAAAGAGCAAGTGACAAATGTTGGAGGAGCAG
TGGTGACGGGTGTGACAGCAGTAGCCCAGGCGACAGTGGAGGGAGCAGGGAGCATTGCAGCAGCCACTGG
CTTTGTCAAAAAGGACCAGTTGGGCAAGAATGAAGAAGGAGCCCCACAGGAAGGAATTCTGGAAGATATG
CCTGTGGATCCTGACAATGAGGCTTATGAAATGCCTTCTGAGGAAGGGTATCAAGACTATGAACCTGAAG
CCTAAGAAATATCTTTGCTCCCAGTTTCTTGAGATCTGCTGACAGATGTTCCATCCAAGCTTATCGATGA
TAAGCTGTCAAACATGAGAATT
